>Addgene plasmid #36848 | TAL2459 | depositor partial sequence | sequence record 46041 | TAL2459 sequence 1640 bps
GAACCTGACCCCAGACCAGGTAGTCGCAATCGCGTCGAACATTGGGGGAAAGCAAGCCCTGGAAACCGTG
CAAAGGTTGTTGCCGGTCCTTTGTCAAGACCACGGCCTTACACCGGAGCAAGTCGTGGCCATTGCAAGCA
ACATCGGTGGCAAACAGGCTCTTGAGACGGTTCAGAGACTTCTCCCAGTTCTCTGTCAAGCCCACGGGCT
GACTCCCGATCAAGTTGTAGCGATTGCGTCGAACATTGGAGGGAAACAAGCATTGGAGACTGTCCAACGG
CTCCTTCCCGTGTTGTGTCAAGCCCACGGTTTGACGCCTGCACAAGTGGTCGCCATCGCCAACAACAACG
GCGGTAAGCAGGCGCTGGAAACAGTACAGCGCCTGCTGCCTGTACTGTGCCAGGATCATGGACTGACCCC
AGACCAGGTAGTCGCAATCGCGTCACATGACGGGGGAAAGCAAGCCCTGGAAACCGTGCAAAGGTTGTTG
CCGGTCCTTTGTCAAGACCACGGCCTTACACCGGAGCAAGTCGTGGCCATTGCATCCCACGACGGTGGCA
AACAGGCTCTTGAGACGGTTCAGAGACTTCTCCCAGTTCTCTGTCAAGCCCACGGGCTGACTCCCGATCA
AGTTGTAGCGATTGCGAATAACAATGGAGGGAAACAAGCATTGGAGACTGTCCAACGGCTCCTTCCCGTG
TTGTGTCAAGCCCACGGTTTGACGCCTGCACAAGTGGTCGCCATCGCCAGCCATGATGGCGGTAAGCAGG
CGCTGGAAACAGTACAGCGCCTGCTGCCTGTACTGTGCCAGGATCATGGACTGACCCCAGACCAGGTAGT
CGCAATCGCGTCACATGACGGGGGAAAGCAAGCCCTGGAAACCGTGCAAAGGTTGTTGCCGGTCCTTTGT
CAAGACCACGGCCTTACACCGGAGCAAGTCGTGGCCATTGCAAATAATAACGGTGGCAAACAGGCTCTTG
AGACGGTTCAGAGACTTCTCCCAGTTCTCTGTCAAGCCCACGGGCTGACTCCCGATCAAGTTGTAGCGAT
TGCGTCGCATGACGGAGGGAAACAAGCATTGGAGACTGTCCAACGGCTCCTTCCCGTGTTGTGTCAAGCC
CACGGTTTGACGCCTGCACAAGTGGTCGCCATCGCCAGCCATGATGGCGGTAAGCAGGCGCTGGAAACAG
TACAGCGCCTGCTGCCTGTACTGTGCCAGGATCATGGACTGACCCCAGACCAGGTAGTCGCAATCGCGTC
AAACGGAGGGGGAAAGCAAGCCCTGGAAACCGTGCAAAGGTTGTTGCCGGTCCTTTGTCAAGACCACGGC
CTTACACCGGAGCAAGTCGTGGCCATTGCATCCCACGACGGTGGCAAACAGGCTCTTGAGACGGTTCAGA
GACTTCTCCCAGTTCTCTGTCAAGCCCACGGGCTGACTCCCGATCAAGTTGTAGCGATTGCGTCGCATGA
CGGAGGGAAACAAGCATTGGAGACTGTCCAACGGCTCCTTCCCGTGTTGTGTCAAGCCCACGGTTTGACG
CCTGCACAAGTGGTCGCCATCGCCAACAACAACGGCGGTAAGCAGGCGCTGGAAACAGTACAGCGCCTGC
TGCCTGTACTGTGCCAGGATCATGGACTGA
