>Addgene plasmid #36848 | TAL2459 | addgene partial sequence | sequence record 47014 | CMV-F 5'-CGCAAATGGGCGGTAGGCGTG-3'
ACTAGAGAACCCACTGCTTACTGGCTTATCGAAATTAATACGACTCACTATAGGGAGACCCAAGCTGGCT
AGCACCATGGACTACAAAGACCATGACGGTGATTATAAAGATCATGACATCGATTACAAGGATGACGATG
ACAAGATGGCCCCCAAGAAGAAGAGGAAGGTGGGCATTCACCGCGGGGTACCTATGGTGGACTTGAGGAC
ACTCGGTTATTCGCAACAGCAACAGGAGAAAATCAAGCCTAAGGTCAGGAGCACCGTCGCGCAACACCAC
GAGGCGCTTGTGGGGCATGGCTTCACTCATGCGCATATTGTCGCGCTTTCACAGCACCCTGCGGCGCTTG
GGACGGTGGCTGTCAAATACCAAGATATGATTGCGGCCCTGCCCGAAGCCACGCACGAGGCAATTGTAGG
GGTCGGTAAACAGTGGTCGGGAGCGCGAGCACTTGAGGCGCTGCTGACTGTGGCGGGTGAGCTTAGGGGG
CCTCCGCTCCAGCTCGACACCGGGCAGCTGCTGAAGATCGCGAAGAGAGGGGGAGTAACAGCGGTAGAGG
CAGTGCACGCCTGGCGCAATGCGCTCACCGGGGCCCCCTTGAACCTGACCCCAGACCAGGTAGTCGCAAT
CGCGTCGAACATTGGGGGAAAGCAAGCCCTGGAAACCGT
