>Addgene plasmid #36848 | TAL2459 | addgene partial sequence | sequence record 48036 | JDS-TALEN-F 5'-TAGGGGTCGGTAAACAGTGG-3'
TGTGGCGGGTGAGCTTAGGGGGCCTCCGCTCCAGCTCGACACCGGGCAGCTGCTGAAGATCGCGAAGAGA
GGGGGAGTAACAGCGGTAGAGGCAGTGCACGCCTGGCGCAATGCGCTCACCGGGGCCCCCTTGAACCTGA
CCCCAGACCAGGTAGTCGCAATCGCGTCGAACATTGGGGGAAAGCAAGCCCTGGAAACCGTGCAAAGGTT
GTTGCCGGTCCTTTGTCAAGACCACGGCCTTACACCGGAGCAAGTCGTGGCCATTGCAAGCAACATCGGT
GGCAAACAGGCTCTTGAGACGGTTCAGAGACTTCTCCCAGTTCTCTGTCAAGCCCACGGGCTGACTCCCG
ATCAAGTTGTAGCGATTGCGTCGAACATTGGAGGGAAACAAGCATTGGAGACTGTCCAACGGCTCCTTCC
CGTGTTGTGTCAAGCCCACGGTTTGACGCCTGCACAAGTGGTCGCCATCGCCAACAACAACGGCGGTAAG
CAGGCGCTGGAAACAGTACAGCGCCTGCTGCCTGTACTGTGCCAGGATCATGGACTGACCCCAGACCAGG
TAGTCGCAATCGCGTCACATGACGGGGGAAAGCAAGCCCTGGAAACCGTGCAAAGGTTGTTGCCGGTCCT
TTGTCAAGACCACGGCCTTACACCGGAGCAAGTCGTGGCCATTGCATCCCACGACGGTGGCAAACAGGCT
CTTGAGACGGTTCAGAGACTTCTCCCAGTTCTCTGTCAAGCCCACGGGCTGACTCCCGATCAAGTTGTAG
CGATTGCGAATAACAATGGAGGGAAACAAGCATTGGAGACTGTC
