[The description below was written by a language model from this plasmid's Addgene catalogue record.]
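Description:
TAL2459 is a mammalian expression plasmid encoding the right-hand monomer of a TALEN pair directed against the human XPA gene. It is built on the JDS74 backbone, a roughly 6.4 kb TALEN expression vector, into which an approximately 1.6 kb array of TAL effector repeats was inserted by restriction cloning through BsmBI sites that were destroyed in the process. The construct belongs to a collection of nucleases produced by the FLASH assembly method for high-throughput genome editing. It is propagated in E. coli as a high-copy plasmid under ampicillin selection; the record does not name the replication origin, and no feature table was supplied.

The repeat array, which determines DNA-binding specificity for a defined target half-site in XPA, sits in frame with elements supplied by the backbone: a 3X FLAG tag at the N terminus, useful for detecting the protein, and the wild-type FokI nuclease domain at the C terminus. Because FokI cleaves only as a dimer, this right monomer is meant to be used together with a matching left TALEN that binds the opposite strand nearby, so that the two nuclease domains meet over the spacer and introduce a double-strand break. Repair of that break can yield indel mutations or support targeted sequence changes at the locus.

Expression in mammalian cells is driven by the CMV promoter, and the vector type also indicates a T7 promoter that allows in vitro transcription of TALEN mRNA as an alternative to plasmid transfection. No mammalian selection marker is recorded. The Entrez field uses the mouse-style symbol for the gene, whereas the species is recorded as human.
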