Addgene plasmid #36848: TAL2459
Depositing lab: Keith Joung. Depositing organization: Massachusetts General Hospital. Publication: FLASH assembly of TALENs for high-throughput genome editing. Reyon D, Tsai SQ, Khayter C, Foden JA, Sander JD, Joung JK. Nat Biotechnol. 2012 Apr 8. doi: 10.1038/nbt.2170. PubMed 22484455.
Backbone
  Vector backbone: JDS74
  Backbone manufacturer: Joung lab (Addgene Plasmid # 32288)
  Backbone size w/o insert (bp): 6447
  Vector type: Mammalian, T7 for in vitro mRNA synthesis
Growth in bacteria
  Bacterial resistance: Ampicillin, 100 μg/mL
  Growth temperature: 37°C
  Growth strain: XL1 Blue
  Copy number: High Copy
Gene/Insert
  Gene/Insert name: XPA-TALEN_Right (alt name: XPA)
  Species: H. sapiens (human)
  Insert size (bp): 1640
  Entrez Gene: Xpa (a.k.a. Xpac)
  Promoter: CMV
  Tag / fusion protein: 3X Flag (N terminal on backbone); WT FOKI (C terminal on backbone)
  Cloning method: Restriction Enzyme; 5′ cloning site BsmBI (destroyed during cloning); 3′ cloning site BsmBI (destroyed during cloning)
  Sequencing primers: 5′ CMV-F; 3′ BGH-rev
Terms and licenses: Academic/Nonprofit Terms; Industry Terms: Not Available to Industry
Depositor comments: Target binding site: TAAAGCCGCCGCCTCCGG It is strongly recommended that users perform a diagnostic digest to verify this plasmid prior to use. For example, a double digest of the plasmid with BamHI and KpnI should result in two bands at 2.2kb and 5.9kb.
How to cite: TAL2459 was a gift from Keith Joung (Addgene plasmid # 36848 ; http://n2t.net/addgene:36848 ; RRID:Addgene_36848)
